Addgene plasmid #55489: mTFP1-H3-23
Purpose: Localization: Nucleus/Histones, Excitation: 462, Emission: 492
Depositing lab: Michael Davidson. Depositing organization: Florida State University, Tallahassee. Publication: Hue-shifted monomeric variants of Clavularia cyan fluorescent protein: identification of the molecular determinants of color and applications in fluorescence imaging. Ai HW, Olenych SG, Wong P, Davidson MW, Campbell RE. BMC Biol. 2008 Mar 6;6:13. doi: 10.1186/1741-7007-6-13. PubMed 18325109.
Backbone
  Vector backbone: mTFP1
  Backbone size w/o insert (bp): 4750
  Vector type: Mammalian Expression
  Selectable markers: Neomycin (select with G418)
Growth in bacteria
  Bacterial resistance: Kanamycin, 50 μg/mL
  Growth temperature: 37°C
  Growth strain: DH5alpha
  Copy number: High Copy
Gene/Insert
  Gene/Insert name: H3 (alt names: Human Histone H3; NM_003537.3)
  Species: H. sapiens (human)
  Entrez Gene: H3C2 (a.k.a. H3/l, H3C1, H3C10, H3C11, H3C12, H3C3, H3C4, H3C6, H3C7, H3C8, H3FL, HIST1H3B)
  Promoter: CMV
  Tag / fusion protein: mTFP1 (C terminal on backbone)
  Cloning method: Unknown
  Sequencing primers: 5′ CMV-F; 3′ SV40pA-R
Terms and licenses: Academic/Nonprofit Terms; Industry Terms: Not Available to Industry
Depositor comments: H. sapiens (human) Histone H3. Excitation = 462; Emission = 492
How to cite: mTFP1-H3-23 was a gift from Michael Davidson (Addgene plasmid # 55489 ; http://n2t.net/addgene:55489 ; RRID:Addgene_55489)
