[The description below was written by a language model from this plasmid's Addgene catalogue record.]
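Description:
mTFP1-H3-23 is a mammalian expression plasmid that produces human histone H3 fused to the monomeric teal fluorescent protein mTFP1, a cyan-range reporter engineered from a Clavularia coral protein. The insert corresponds to the human H3C2 (HIST1H3B) gene and is cloned into an mTFP1 backbone of about 4.75 kb, with the fluorescent protein recorded as a C-terminal tag supplied by the backbone. Transcription is driven by the CMV promoter, a strong constitutive promoter in most mammalian cell lines. The listed 3′ sequencing primer implies an SV40 polyadenylation signal downstream of the fusion. The "23" in the name may refer to the linker between the two proteins, but the record does not say so, and the cloning method is listed as unknown.

The plasmid is maintained at high copy in E. coli under kanamycin selection. It also carries a neomycin resistance marker, so stably transfected mammalian cells can be selected with G418. No feature table is provided, so the origin of replication and the promoters driving the resistance marker are not stated.

Because histone H3 is incorporated into nucleosomes, the fusion labels chromatin and serves as a nuclear/histone localization marker in fluorescence imaging. The recorded excitation maximum is 462 nm and the emission maximum is 492 nm. It is typically used to visualise nuclei and chromatin in live or fixed cells, and to demonstrate how mTFP1 performs as a fusion tag.
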