>Addgene plasmid #55489 | mTFP1-H3-23 | depositor partial sequence | sequence record 85895 | insert sequence
GACGTCAGATCCGCTAGCCGCCACC
[408 nt withheld, positions 26-433]
GATCTCGAGCTCAAGCTTCGAATTCTGCAGTCGACGGTACCGCGGGCCCGGGATCCACCGGTCGCCACCA
TGGTGAGCAAGGGCGAGGAGACCACAATGGGCGTAATCAAGCCCGACATGAAGATCAAGCTGAAGATGGA
GGGCAACGTGAATGGCCACGCCTTCGTGATCGAGGGCGAGGGCGAGGGCAAGCCCTACGACGGCACCAAC
ACCATCAACCTGGAGGTGAAGGAGGGAGCCCCCCTGCCCTTCTCCTACGACATTCTGACCACCGCGTTCG
CCTACGGCAACAGGGCCTTCACCAAGTACCCCGACGACATCCCCAACTACTTCAAGCAGTCCTTCCCCGA
GGGCTACTCTTGGGAGCGCACCATGACCTTCGAGGACAAGGGCATCGTGAAGGTGAAGTCCGACATCTCC
ATGGAGGAGGACTCCTTCATCTACGAGATACACCTCAAGGGCGAGAACTTCCCCCCCAACGGCCCCGTGA
TGCAGAAGAAGACCACCGGCTGGGACGCCTCCACCGAGAGGATGTACGTGCGCGACGGCGTGCTGAAGGG
CGACGTCAAGCACAAGCTGCTGCTGGAGGGCGGCGGCCACCACCGCGTTGACTTCAAGACCATCTACAGG
GCCAAGAAGGCGGTGAAGCTGCCCGACTATCACTTTGTGGACCACCGCATCGAGATCCTGAACCACGACA
AGGACTACAACAAGGTGACCGTTTACGAGAGCGCCGTGGCCCGCAACTCCACCGACGGCATGGACGAGCT
GTACAAGTAAGCGGCCGCGACTCTAGATCATAATCAGCCATACCACATTGAGAA
