>Addgene plasmid #55489 | mTFP1-H3-23 | addgene partial sequence | sequence record 112442 | C-ter-GFP 5'-CTCCTCGCCCTTGCTCAC-3'
GTCGACTGCAGAATTCGAAGCTTGAGCTCGAGATC
[408 nt withheld, positions 36-443]
GGTGGCGGCTAGCGGATCTGACGGTTCACTAAACCAGCTCTGCTTATATAGACCTCCCACCGTAC
